Addgene plasmid #81409: pDONR223_FBXO15_p.S366G
Purpose: Gateway Donor vector containing FBXO15 , part of the Target Accelerator Plasmid Collection.
Depositing lab: Jesse Boehm & William Hahn & David Root. Depositing organization: Broad Institute. Publication: Systematic Functional Interrogation of Rare Cancer Variants Identifies Oncogenic Alleles. Kim E, Ilic N, Shrestha Y, Zou L, Kamburov A, Zhu C, Yang X, Lubonja R, Tran N, Nguyen C, Lawrence MS, Piccioni F, Bagul M, Doench JG, Chouinard CR, Wu X, Hogstrom L, Natoli T, Tamayo P, Horn H, Corsello SM, Lage K, Root DE, Subramanian A, Golub TR, Getz G, Boehm JS, Hahn WC. Cancer Discov. 2016 Jul;6(7):714-26. doi: 10.1158/2159-8290.CD-16-0160. Epub 2016 May 4. PubMed 27147599.
Backbone
  Vector backbone: pDONR223
  Backbone manufacturer: Invitrogen
  Backbone size w/o insert (bp): 2790
  Vector type: Gateway Entry vector
Growth in bacteria
  Bacterial resistance: Spectinomycin, 50 μg/mL
  Growth temperature: 37°C
  Growth strain: DH5alpha
  Copy number: High Copy
Gene/Insert
  Gene/Insert name: FBXO15
  Species: H. sapiens (human)
  Mutation: S366G
  GenBank ID: NM_152676.2
  Entrez Gene: FBXO15 (a.k.a. FBX15)
  Promoter: None
  Cloning method: Gateway Cloning
  Sequencing primers: 5′ M13pUC-fwd; 3′ M13-Rev
Terms and licenses: Academic/Nonprofit Terms; Industry Terms: Not Available to Industry
Depositor comments: Closed state: stop codon immediately follows insert
How to cite: pDONR223_FBXO15_p.S366G was a gift from Jesse Boehm & William Hahn & David Root (Addgene plasmid # 81409 ; http://n2t.net/addgene:81409 ; RRID:Addgene_81409)
