[The description below was written by a language model from this plasmid's Addgene catalogue record and pLannotate feature annotations shown in this document.]
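Description:
pDONR223_FBXO15_p.S366G is a Gateway entry clone built on the Invitrogen pDONR223 backbone. It carries the human FBXO15 open reading frame with an S366G missense substitution and belongs to the Target Accelerator Plasmid Collection, a set of wild-type and variant ORFs assembled for systematic functional testing of rare cancer-associated alleles. The plasmid is maintained in E. coli at high copy from a ColE1/pUC-type origin. Selection is with spectinomycin, through the aadA (SmR) aminoglycoside adenylyltransferase gene. Upstream of aadA lie a fragment of a class 1 integron Pc promoter and a short remnant of a gentamicin resistance gene. Short lacZα and lacI fragments and the rrnB T1 and T2 terminators are backbone remnants; the terminators help insulate the cloning region from read-through transcription.

The annotated FBXO15 coding sequence spans about 1.3 kb of the 4,095 nt sequenced plasmid. FBXO15 encodes an F-box protein that acts as the substrate-recognition component of an SCF-type E3 ubiquitin ligase complex. The insert sits between two attL recombination sites, which the automated annotation labels as attL3 and a partial attL2. These sites allow LR Clonase-mediated transfer of the ORF into any compatible attR destination vector. The record lists no promoter for the insert, so the plasmid is a shuttle and archival clone rather than an expression construct. A T7 promoter lies just outside the downstream attL site and is oriented toward the insert on the reverse strand. The clone is in the "closed" configuration, with a stop codon immediately after the ORF. It therefore yields native or N-terminally tagged protein after transfer, but cannot be fused to C-terminal tags. Typical use is moving the variant into lentiviral or other expression vectors to compare its phenotype with that of wild-type FBXO15.
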