Features (pLannotate 1.2.2; 12 found; start..end, strand, type, name):
     38..74      -  CDS            lacZα (fragment): LacZα fragment of β-galactosidase; lacZ fragment
     91..186     +  protein_bind   attL3: mutant version of attL; recombination site for the Gateway® LR reaction LR Clonase™
    186..1490    +  CDS            FBXO15 (fragment): FBX15_HUMAN - Also known as FBX15. Experimental evidence at protein level: Swiss-Prot protein existence level 1. Substrate-recognition component of the SCF (SKP1-CUL1-F-box protein)-type E3 ubiquitin ligase complex. From Homo sapiens (Human).
   1501..1594    -  protein_bind   attL2 (fragment): mutant version of attL; recombination site for the Gateway® LR reaction LR Clonase™
   1612..1630    -  promoter       T7 promoter: promoter for bacteriophage T7 RNA polymerase
   1820..1843    +  promoter       Pc promoter (fragment): intI1 (promoter lies within the coding sequence); class 1 integron promoter
   2019..2075    +  CDS            GmR (fragment): gentamycin acetyltransferase; aacC1; confers resistance to gentamycin
   2082..2873    +  CDS            SmR: aminoglycoside adenylyltransferase (Murphy, 1985); aadA; confers resistance to spectinomycin and streptomycin
   2966..3554    +  rep_origin     ori: high-copy-number ColE1/pMB1/pBR322/pUC origin of replication
   3737..3829    +  CDS            lacI (fragment): lac repressor; lacI; The lac repressor binds to the lac operator to inhibit transcription in E. coli. This inhibition can be relieved by adding lactose or isopropyl-β-D-thiogalactopyranoside (IPTG).
   3884..3911    -  terminator     rrnB T2 terminator: transcription terminator T2 from the E. coli rrnB gene
   4043..4086    +  terminator     rrnB T1 terminator: Escherichia coli rrnB; transcription terminator T1 from the E. coli rrnB gene
>Addgene plasmid #81409 | pDONR223_FBXO15_p.S366G | addgene full sequence | sequence record 167792 | Addgene NGS Result
GGCAGTTCCCTACTCTCGCGTTAACGCTAGCATGGATGTTTTCCCAGTCACGACGTTGTAAAACGACGGC
CAGTCTTAAGCTCGGGCCCCAAATAATGATTTTATTTTGACTGATAGTGACCTGTTCGTTGCAACAAATT
GATGAGCAATGCTTTTTTATAATGCCAACTTTGTACAAAAAAGTTGGCATGCCTTCAGAAATCTTGCTGA
AGATATTTTCCTACTTGGATGCTGTGAGCCTTCTGTGTACTGGATGTGTGAGCAGGCGCTTTTATCATCT
AGCCAATGACAATTTTATTTGGATCGGAATCTACTCAACTGCTTTTTCACCTGCAAGATCAAATTGGAAA
TTTAATTCAGTAGAGAAGATAGCTATGTCTATGAGCTTTCTGTCAGTTCAGGATAAAGAAGCTGGTTATT
GGAAGAAAGAATATATCACAAAACAAATAGCATCTGTAAAAGCCGCACTAGCTGACATTCTCAAACCTGT
CAACCCTTACACAGGCCTTCCAGTTAAGACCAAAGAGGCCCTCAGAATATTTGGTTTAGGTTGGGCAATT
ATACTGAAAGAAAAAGGTGGAAAAGAATATATCATGGAGCATGTTGATCTTTCCATAAATGACACATCAG
TTACTGTTATATGGTATGGCAAAAAATGGCCATGCCTAGCATCATTGTCAACCTTAGATTTATGTGGCAT
GACACCAGTTTTTACCGACTGGTATAAAACTCCCACCAAACATAGACTCCGATGGCATTCTTTAATTGCA
AAGTACAATCTGAGTCATTTGACCATATCTACCATGATTGGCTGTGACAGACTCATTCGGATCTTCTGCC
TGCACCCTGGCCTCCTGGTGGGAGTGTGGAAGAAGGAGGAAGAACTGGCTTTTGTTATGGCAAATCTTCA
TTTTCATCACCTTGTGGAGAGGAGCACATTAGGCTCGGCTACTATCCCCTATGAACTGCCTCCACATAGC
CCCTTTTTGGATGATAGCCCCGAGTATGGACTGCACGGCTACCAACTCCATGTTGATCTGCACAGCGGTG
GGGTTTTCTACCTATGTGGTACATTTCGCAATCTCTTCACCAAGAGAGGAAATATTGAAAATGGACATGT
GAAGCTCATTGTTATACATTTAAAAAATAACAGAGAACACCTACCTCTTATTGGAAAAGTTGGCCTCTCG
TGGAAAACTGATATTTTTGATGGCTGTATAAAGAGTTGTTCCATGATGGACGTAACTCTTTTGGATGAAC
ATGGGAAACCCTTTTGGTGTTTCGGTTCCCCGGTGTGCCTGAGATCGCCTGCCACACCCTCTGACAGCTC
TAGCTTCTTGGGACAGACATACAACGTGGACTACGTTGATGCGGAAGGAAGAGTGCACGTGGAGCTGGTG
TGGATCAGAGAGACCGAAGAATACCTTATTGTCAACCTGGTCCTTTATCTTAGTATCGCAAAAATCAACC
ATTGGTTTGGGACAGAATATTGATTGCCAACTTTCTTGTACAAAGTTGTCATTATAAGAAAGCATTGCTT
ATCAATTTGTTGCAACGAACAGGTCACTATCAGTCAAAATAAAATCATTATTTGCCATCCAGCTGATATC
CCCTATAGTGAGTCGTATTACATGGTCATAGCTGTTTCCTGGCAGCTCTGGCCCGTGTCTCAAAATCTCT
GATGTTACATTGCACAAGATAAAAATATATCATCATGCCTCCTCTAGACCAGCCAGGACAGAAATGCCTC
GACTTCGCTGCTACCCAAGGTTGCCGGGTGACGCACACCGTGGAAACGGATGAAGGCACGAACCCAGTGG
ACATAAGCCTGTTCGGTTCGTAAGCTGTAATGCAAGTAGCGTATGCGCTCACGCAACTGGTCCAGAACCT
TGACCGAACGCAGCGGTGGTAACGGCGCAGTGGCGGTTTTCATGGCTTGTTATGACTGTTTTTTTGGGGT
ACAGTCTATGCCTCGGGCATCCAAGCAGCAAGCGCGTTACGCCGTGGGTCGATGTTTGATGTTATGGAGC
AGCAACGATGTTACGCAGCAGGGCAGTCGCCCTAAAACAAAGTTAAACATTATGAGGGAAGCGGTGATCG
CCGAAGTATCGACTCAACTATCAGAGGTAGTTGGCGTCATCGAGCGCCATCTCGAACCGACGTTGCTGGC
CGTACATTTGTACGGCTCCGCAGTGGATGGCGGCCTGAAGCCACACAGTGATATTGATTTGCTGGTTACG
GTGACCGTAAGGCTTGATGAAACAACGCGGCGAGCTTTGATCAACGACCTTTTGGAAACTTCGGCTTCCC
CTGGAGAGAGCGAGATTCTCCGCGCTGTAGAAGTCACCATTGTTGTGCACGACGACATCATTCCGTGGCG
TTATCCAGCTAAGCGCGAACTGCAATTTGGAGAATGGCAGCGCAATGACATTCTTGCAGGTATCTTCGAG
CCAGCCACGATCGACATTGATCTGGCTATCTTGCTGACAAAAGCAAGAGAACATAGCGTTGCCTTGGTAG
GTCCAGCGGCGGAGGAACTCTTTGATCCGGTTCCTGAACAGGATCTATTTGAGGCGCTAAATGAAACCTT
AACGCTATGGAACTCGCCGCCCGACTGGGCTGGCGATGAGCGAAATGTAGTGCTTACGTTGTCCCGCATT
TGGTACAGCGCAGTAACCGGCAAAATCGCGCCGAAGGATGTCGCTGCCGACTGGGCAATGGAGCGCCTGC
CGGCCCAGTATCAGCCCGTCATACTTGAAGCTAGACAGGCTTATCTTGGACAAGAAGAAGATCGCTTGGC
CTCGCGCGCAGATCAGTTGGAAGAATTTGTCCACTACGTGAAAGGCGAGATCACCAAGGTAGTCGGCAAA
TAACCCTCGAGCCACCCATGACCAAAATCCCTTAACGTGAGTTACGCGTCGTTCCACTGAGCGTCAGACC
CCGTAGAAAAGATCAAAGGATCTTCTTGAGATCCTTTTTTTCTGCGCGTAATCTGCTGCTTGCAAACAAA
AAAACCACCGCTACCAGCGGTGGTTTGTTTGCCGGATCAAGAGCTACCAACTCTTTTTCCGAAGGTAACT
GGCTTCAGCAGAGCGCAGATACCAAATACTGTTCTTCTAGTGTAGCCGTAGTTAGGCCACCACTTCAAGA
ACTCTGTAGCACCGCCTACATACCTCGCTCTGCTAATCCTGTTACCAGTGGCTGCTGCCAGTGGCGATAA
GTCGTGTCTTACCGGGTTGGACTCAAGACGATAGTTACCGGATAAGGCGCAGCGGTCGGGCTGAACGGGG
GGTTCGTGCACACAGCCCAGCTTGGAGCGAACGACCTACACCGAACTGAGATACCTACAGCGTGAGCTAT
GAGAAAGCGCCACGCTTCCCGAAGGGAGAAAGGCGGACAGGTATCCGGTAAGCGGCAGGGTCGGAACAGG
AGAGCGCACGAGGGAGCTTCCAGGGGGAAACGCCTGGTATCTTTATAGTCCTGTCGGGTTTCGCCACCTC
TGACTTGAGCGTCGATTTTTGTGATGCTCGTCAGGGGGGCGGAGCCTATGGAAAAACGCCAGCAACGCGG
CCTTTTTACGGTTCCTGGCCTTTTGCTGGCCTTTTGCTCACATGTTCTTTCCTGCGTTATCCCCTGATTC
TGTGGATAACCGTATTACCGCCTTTGAGTGAGCTGATACCGCTCGCCGCAGCCGAACGACCGAGCGCAGC
GAGTCAGTGAGCGAGGAAGCGGAAGAGCGCCCAATACGCAAACCGCCTCTCCCCGCGCGTTGGCCGATTC
ATTAATGCAGCTGGCACGACAGGTTTCCCGACTGGAAAGCGGGCAGTGAGCGCAACGCAATTAATACGCG
TACCGCTAGCCAGGAAGAGTTTGTAGAAACGCAAAAAGGCCATCCGTCAGGATGGCCTTCTGCTTAGTTT
GATGCCTGGCAGTTTATGGCGGGCGTCCTGCCCGCCACCCTCCGGGCCGTTGCTTCACAACGTTCAAATC
CGCTCCCGGCTGATTTGTCCTACTCAGGAGAGCGTTCACCGACAAACAACAGATAAAACGAAAGGCCCAG
TCTTCCGACTGAGCCTTTCGTTTTATTTGATGCCT
