>Addgene plasmid #81409 | pDONR223_FBXO15_p.S366G | depositor partial sequence | sequence record 154728 | Insert sequence
ATGCCTTCAGAAATCTTGCTGAAGATATTTTCCTACTTGGATGCTGTGAGCCTTCTGTGTACTGGATGTG
TGAGCAGGCGCTTTTATCATCTAGCCAATGACAATTTTATTTGGATCGGAATCTACTCAACTGCTTTTTC
ACCTGCAAGATCAAATTGGAAATTTAATTCAGTAGAGAAGATAGCTATGTCTATGAGCTTTCTGTCAGTT
CAGGATAAAGAAGCTGGTTATTGGAAGAAAGAATATATCACAAAACAAATAGCATCTGTAAAAGCCGCAC
TAGCTGACATTCTCAAACCTGTCAACCCTTACACAGGCCTTCCAGTTAAGACCAAAGAGGCCCTCAGAAT
ATTTGGTTTAGGTTGGGCAATTATACTGAAAGAAAAAGGTGGAAAAGAATATATCATGGAGCATGTTGAT
CTTTCCATAAATGACACATCAGTTACTGTTATATGGTATGGCAAAAAATGGCCATGCCTAGCATCATTGT
CAACCTTAGATTTATGTGGCATGACACCAGTTTTTACCGACTGGTATAAAACTCCCACCAAACATAGACT
CCGATGGCATTCTTTAATTGCAAAGTACAATCTGAGTCATTTGACCATATCTACCATGATTGGGCTGTGA
CAGACTCATTCGGATCTTCTGCCTGCACCCTGGCCTCCTGGTGGGAGTGTGGAAGAAGGAGGAAGAACTG
GCTTTTGTTATGGCAAATCTTCATTTTCATCACCTTGTGGAGAGGAGCACATTAGGCTCGGCTACTATCC
CCTATGAACTGCCTCCACATAGCCCCTTTTTGGATGATAGCCCCGAGTATGGACTGCACGGCTACCAACT
CCATGTTGATCTGCACAGCGGTGGGGTTTTCTACCTATGTGGTACATTTCGCAATCTCTTCACCAAGAGA
GGAAATATTGAAAATGGACATGTGAAGCTCATTGTTATACATTTAAAAAATAACAGAGAACACCTACCTC
TTATTGGAAAAGTTGGCCTCTCGTGGAAAACTGATATTTTTGATGGCTGTATAAAGAGTTGTTCCATGAT
GGACGTAACTCTTTTGGATGAACATGGGAAACCCTTTTGGTGTTTCGGTTCCCCGGTGTGCCTGAGATCG
CCTGCCACACCCTCTGACAGCTCTAGCTTCTTGGGACAGACATACAACGTGGACTACGTTGATGCGGAAG
GAAGAGTGCACGTGGAGCTGGTGTGGATCAGAGAGACCGAAGAATACCTTATTGTCAACCTGGTCCTTTA
TCTTAGTATCGCAAAAATCAACCATTGGTTTGGGACAGAATAT
